>Addgene plasmid #149053 | pGBW-m4046234 | addgene full sequence | sequence record 296273 | Addgene NGS Result
CCTCCCATTGATATTTAAGTTAATAAACGGTCTTCAATTTCTCAAGTTTCAGTTTCATTTTTCTTGTTCT
ATTACAACTTTTTTTACTTCTTGCTCATTAGAAAGAAAGCATAGCAATCTAATCTAAGTTTTAATTACAA
AATGATTGAACTTTCATTAATTGACTTCTATTTGTGCTTTTTAGCCTTTCTGCTATTCCTTGTTTTAATT
ATGCTTATTATCTTTTGGTTCTCACTTGAACTGCAAGATCATAATGAAACTTGTCACGCCCTCGTGCCGA
GAGGTTCTAAAATCGAGGAAGGTAAGCTAGTCATTTGGATAAATGGAGATAAGGGTTACAACGGTTTGGC
AGAAGTAGGCAAGAAATTTGAAAAGGACACAGGTATCAAGGTGACGGTTGAACATCCAGACAAGTTAGAA
GAAAAATTCCCTCAAGTTGCTGCTACTGGTGATGGTCCCGACATTATTTTCTGGGCCCACGATCGTTTTG
GTGGATATGCTCAGTCAGGTTTGCTGGCTGAGATCACCCCAGACAAGGCCTTCCAAGATAAATTGTACCC
ATTCACTTGGGATGCTGTCAGATACAACGGTAAGCTTATAGCATATCCAATTGCTGTTGAAGCCTTATCG
TTGATCTACAATAAGGACTTGTTACCTAACCCACCAAAGACATGGGAAGAAATTCCAGCTTTGGATAAAG
AGCTAAAGGCCAAGGGAAAAAGCGCTTTGATGTTTAACTTACAAGAACCTTATTTCACCTGGCCATTAAT
CGCTGCTGACGGTGGTTACGCATTTAAATACGAAAACGGTAAGTATGACATTAAGGATGTCGGCGTTGAT
AATGCTGGTGCAAAGGCTGGTTTGACCTTCTTGGTTGATTTAATAAAGAATAAACACATGAACGCTGACA
CTGACTACTCTATCGCCGAAGCCGCTTTCAACAAGGGTGAAACTGCTATGACCATAAATGGTCCATGGGC
CTGGAGTAACATTGATACTTCTAAAGTAAACTATGGTGTCACTGTTTTGCCTACATTCAAAGGCCAACCA
TCCAAGCCCTTTGTCGGTGTTCTATCCGCTGGCATCAATGCTGCTTCTCCAAACAAGGAGCTAGCTAAAG
AATTTTTGGAAAATTACTTGTTAACTGACGAAGGTTTGGAGGCCGTTAACAAGGACAAGCCATTGGGTGC
TGTCGCTTTGAAATCTTACGAAGAAGAATTGGCTAAGGATCCCAGAATTGCCGCTACCATGGAGAACGCC
CAAAAGGGTGAAATTATGCCAAACATCCCACAAATGTCAGCCTTCTGGTACGCAGTTAGGACTGCCGTGA
TTAATGCTGCTTCCGGTAGACAAACCGTCGACGAAGCATTAAAAGATGCTCAAACGTAAACAGGCCCCTT
TTCCTTTGTCGATATCATGTAATTAGTTATGTCACGCTTACATTCACGCCCTCCTCCCACATCCGCTCTA
ACCGAAAAGGAAGGAGTTAGACAACCTGAAGTCTAGGTCCCTATTTATTTTTTTTAATAGTTATGTTAGT
ATTAAGAACGTTATTTATATTTCAAATTTTTCTTTTTTTTCTGTACAAAGCGGCCGCCGAACCACTAGTG
CACTGCAGTACACGGTTTCCTTGAAATTTTTTTGATTCGGTAATCTCCGAACAGAAGGAAGAACGAAGGA
AGGAGCACAGACTTAGATTGGTATATATACGCATATGTAGTGTTGAAGAAACATGAAATTGCCCAGTATT
CTTAACCCAACTGCACAGAACAAAAACGTGCAGGAAACGAAGATAAATCATGTCGAAAGCTACATATAAG
GAACGTGCTGCTACTCATCCTAGTCCTGTTGCTGCCAAGCTATTTAATATCATGCACGAAAAGCAAACAA
ACTTGTGTGCTTCATTGGATGTTCGTACCACCAAGGAATTACTGGAGTTAGTTGAAGCATTAGGTCCCAA
AATTTGTTTACTAAAAACACATGTGGATATCTTGACTGATTTTTCCATGGAGGGCACAGTTAAGCCGCTA
AAGGCATTATCCGCCAAGTACAATTTTTTACTCTTCGAGGACAGAAAATTTGCTGACATTGGTAATACAG
TCAAATTGCAGTACTCTGCGGGTGTATACAGAATAGCAGAATGGGCAGACATTACGAATGCACACGGTGT
GGTGGGCCCAGGTATTGTTAGCGGTTTGAAGCAGGCGGCAGAAGAAGTAACAAAGGAACCTAGAGGCCTT
TTGATGTTAGCAGAATTGTCATGCAAGGGCTCCCTATCTACTGGAGAATATACTAAGGGTACTGTTGACA
TTGCGAAGAGCGACAAAGATTTTGTTATCGGCTTTATTGCTCAAAGAGACATGGGTGGAAGAGATGAAGG
TTACGATTGGTTGATTATGACACCCGGTGTGGGTTTAGATGACAAGGGAGATGCATTGGGTCAACAGTAT
AGAACCGTGGATGATGTGGTTTCTACAGGATCTGACATTATTATTGTTGGAAGAGGACTATTTGCAAAGG
GAAGGGATGCTAAGGTAGAGGGTGAACGTTACAGAAAAGCAGGCTGGGAAGCATATTTGAGAAGATGCGG
CCAGCAAAACTAAAAAACTGTATTATAAGTAAATGCATGTATACTAAACTCACAAATTAGAGCTTCAATT
TAATTATATCAGTTATTACCCGAGTAACGAAGCATCTGTGCTTCATTTTGTAGAACAAAAATGCAACGCG
AGAGCGCTAATTTTTCAAACAAAGAATCTGAGCTGCATTTTTACAGAACAGAAATGCAACGCGAAAGCGC
TATTTTACCAACGAAGAATCTGTGCTTCATTTTTGTAAAACAAAAATGCAACGCGAGAGCGCTAATTTTT
CAAACAAAGAATCTGAGCTGCATTTTTACAGAACAGAAATGCAACGCGAGAGCGCTATTTTACCAACAAA
GAATCTATACTTCTTTTTTGTTCTACAAAAATGCATCCCGAGAGCGCTATTTTTCTAACAAAGCATCTTA
GATTACTTTTTTTCTCCTTTGTGCGCTCTATAATGCAGTCTCTTGATAACTTTTTGCACTGTAGGTCCGT
TAAGGTTAGAAGAAGGCTACTTTGGTGTCTATTTTCTCTTCCATAAAAAAAGCCTGACTCCACTTCCCGC
GTTTACTGATTACTAGCGAAGCTGCGGGTGCATTTTTTCAAGATAAAGGCATCCCCGATTATATTCTATA
CCGATGTGGATTGCGCATACTTTGTGAACAGAAAGTGATAGCGTTGATGATTCTTCATTGGTCAGAAAAT
TATGAACGGTTTCTTCTATTTTGTCTCTATATACTACGTATAGGAAATGTTTACATTTTCGTATTGTTTT
CGATTCACTCTATGAATAGTTCTTACTACAATTTTTTTGTCTAAAGAGTAATACTAGAGATAAACATAAA
AAATGTAGAGGTCGAGTTTAGATGCAAGTTCAAGGAGCGAAAGGTGGATGGGTAGGTTATATAGGGATAT
AGCACAGAGATATATAGCAAAGAGATACTTTTGAGCAATGTTTGTGGAAGCGGTATTCGCAATATTTTAG
TAGCTCGTTACAGTCCGGTGCGTTTTTGGTTTTTTGAAAGTGCGTCATCAGAGCGCTTTTGGTTTTCAAA
AGCGCTCTGAAGTTCCTATACTTTCTAGCTAGAGAATAGGAACTTCCCGAGCGGCCGCGTGTTACAAGCT
TGACTCCAGCGTAACTGGACTGCAATCAACTCACTGGCTCACCTTCACGGGTGGGCCTTTCTTCGGTAGA
AAATCAAAGGATCTTCTTGAGATCCTTTTTTTCTGCGCGTAATCTGCTGCTTGCAAACAAAAAAACCACC
GCTACCAGCGGTGGTTTGTTTGCCGGATCAAGAGCTACCAACTCTTTTTCCGAGGTAACTGGCTTCAGCA
GAGCGCAGATACCAAATACTGTTCTTCTAGTGTAGCCGTAGTTAGGCCACCACTTCAAGAACTCTGTAGC
ACCGCCTACATACCTCGCTCTGCTAATCCTGTTACCAGTGGCTGCTGCCAGTGGCGATAAGTCGTGTCTT
ACCGGGTTGGACTCAAGACGATAGTTACCGGATAAGGCGCAGCGGTCGGGCTGAACGGGGGGTTCGTGCA
CACAGCCCAGCTTGGAGCGAACGACCTACACCGAACTGAGATACCTACAGCGTGAGCTATGAGAAAGCGC
CACGCTTCCCGAAGGGAGAAAGGCGGACAGGTATCCGGTAAGCGGCAGGGTCGGAACAGGAGAGCGCACG
AGGGAGCTTCCAGGGGTAAACGCCTGGTATCTTTATAGTCCTGTCGGGTTTCGCCACCTCTGACTTGAGC
ATCGATTTTTGTGATGCTCGTCAGGGGGGCGGAGCCTATGGAAAAACGCCAGCAACGCAGAAAGGCCCAC
CCGAAGGTGAGCCAGGTGATTACATTTGGGCCCTCATCAGAGGTTTTCACCGTCATCACCGAAACGCGCG
AGGCAGCTGCGGTAAAGCTCATCAGCGTGGTCGTGAAGCGATTCACAGATGTCTGCCTGTTCATCCGCGT
CCAGCTCGTTGAGTTTCTCCAGAAGCGTTAATGTCTGGCTTCTGATAAAGCGGGCCATGTTAAGGGCGGT
TTTTTCCTGTTTGGTCACTTACCAATGCTTAATCAGTGAGGCACCTATCTCAGCGATCTGTCTATTTCGT
TCATCCATAGTTGCCTGACTCCCCGTCGTGTAGATAACTACGATGCGGGAGGGCTTACCATCTGGCCCCA
GTGCTGCAATGATACCGCGAGACCCACGCTCACCGGCTCCAGATTTATCAGCAATAAACCAGCCAGCCGG
GAGGGCCGAGCGCAGAAGTGATCCTGCAACTTTATCCGCCTCCATCCAGTCTATTAATTGTTGCCGGGAA
GCTAGAGTAAGTAGTTCGCCAGTTAATAGTTTGCGCAACGTTGTTGCCATTGCTACAGGCATCGTGGTGT
CACGCTCGTCGTTTGGTATGGCTTCATTCAGCTCCGGTTCCCAACGATCAAGGCGAGTTACATGATCCCC
CATGTTGTGCAAAAAAGCGGTTAGCTCCTTCGGTCCTCCGATCGTTGCCAGAAGTAAGTTGGCCGCAGTG
TTATCACTCATGGTTATGGCAGCACTGCATAATTCTCTTACTGTCATGCCATCCGTGAGATGCTTTTCTG
TGACTGGTGAGTACTCAACCAAGTCATTCTGAGAATAGTGTATGCGGCGACCGAGTTGCTCTTGCCCGGC
GTCAATACGGGATAATACCGCGCCACATAGCAGAACTTTAAAAGTGCTCATCATTGGAAAACGTTCTTCG
GGGCGTAAACTCTCAAGGATCTTACCGCTGTTGAGATCCAGTTCGATGTAACCCACTCGTGCACCCAACT
GATCTTCAGCATCTTTTACTTTCACCAGCGTTTCTGGGTGAGCAAAAACAGGAAGGCAAAATGCCGCAAA
AAAGGGAATAAGGGCGACACGGAAATGTTGAATACTCATTTTAGCTTCCTTAGCTCCTGAAAATCTCGAT
AACTCAAAAAATACGCCCGGTAGTGATCTTATTTCATTATGGTGAAAGTTGGAACCTCTTACGTGCCGAT
CAAGTCAAAAGCCTCCGGTCGGAGGCTTTTGACTTTCTGCTATGGAGGTCAGGTATGATTTAAATGGTCA
GTTAGAGCGGCCGCCCCACACACCATAGCTTCAAAATGTTTCTACTCCTTTTTTACTCTTCCAGATTTTC
TCGGACTCCGCGCATCGCCGTACCACTTCAAAACACCCAAGCACAGCATACTAAATTTCCCCTCTTTCTT
CCTCTAGGGTGTCGTTAATTACCCGTACTAAAGGTTTGGAAAAGAAAAAAGAGACCGCCTCGTTTCTTTT
TCTTCGTCGAAAAAGGCAATAAAAATTTTTATCACGTTTCTTTTTCTTGAAAATTTTTTTTTTTGATTTT
TTTCTCTTTCGATGA
Features (pLannotate 1.2.2; 14 found; start..end, strand, type, name):
    142..270     +  CDS            NS7B_SARS2: Experimental evidence at protein level: Swiss-Prot protein existence level 1. From Severe acute respiratory syndrome coronavirus 2 (2019-nCoV) (SARS-CoV-2).
    286..1386    +  CDS            malE (fragment): MALE_ECO57 - Experimental evidence at protein level: Swiss-Prot protein existence level 1. Part of the ABC transporter complex MalEFGK involved in maltose/maltodextrin import. Binds maltose and higher maltodextrins. From Escherichia coli O157:H7.
   1415..1587    +  terminator     CYC1 terminator (fragment): S. cerevisiae CYC1; transcription terminator for CYC1
   1623..1799    +  promoter       URA3 promoter (fragment): S. cerevisiae URA3
   1800..2603    +  CDS            URA3: orotidine-5'-phosphate decarboxylase, required for uracil biosynthesis; S. cerevisiae URA3; yeast auxotrophic marker, counterselectable with 5-fluoroorotic acid (5-FOA)
   2686..3668    -  rep_origin     2μ ori: yeast 2μ plasmid origin of replication
   3746..3775    +  terminator     T3Te terminator: phage T3 early transcription terminator
   3797..4384    +  rep_origin     ori: high-copy-number ColE1/pMB1/pBR322/pUC origin of replication
   4396..4423    -  terminator     T7Te terminator: phage T7 early transcription terminator
   4447..4638    -  CDS            rop: Rop protein, which maintains plasmids at low copy number; rop
   4639..5499    -  CDS            AmpR: β-lactamase; bla; confers resistance to ampicillin, carbenicillin, and related antibiotics
   5500..5602    -  promoter       cat promoter: promoter of the E. coli cat gene encoding chloramphenicol acetyltransferase
   5603..5634    -  terminator     tonB terminator: bidirectional E. coli tonB-P14 transcription terminator
   5686..128     +  promoter       TEF1 promoter (across the origin): S. cerevisiae TEF1; promoter for EF-1α
