[The description below was written by a language model from this plasmid's Addgene catalogue record and pLannotate feature annotations shown in this document.]
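Description:
pGBW-m4046234 is an episomal yeast expression plasmid carrying the wild-type SARS-CoV-2 ORF7b coding sequence, made by gene synthesis. It is an E. coli–yeast shuttle vector. In bacteria it replicates from a high-copy ColE1/pUC-type origin and is selected with ampicillin through the β-lactamase gene, which the annotation places downstream of a cat promoter. In Saccharomyces cerevisiae it is maintained by the 2μ origin and selected through URA3, an auxotrophic marker that complements uracil auxotrophy and can be counterselected with 5-FOA. The feature table also annotates a short rop coding segment next to AmpR, although the catalogue lists the plasmid as high copy. Several bacterial and phage terminators (T3Te, T7Te, tonB) flank the backbone modules, presumably to insulate them from transcriptional read-through.

The expression cassette begins with the constitutive yeast TEF1 promoter, which spans the numbering origin of the circular sequence. It drives the small ORF7b open reading frame, annotated as the viral NS7B accessory protein. This is followed closely by an E. coli maltose-binding protein (malE) fragment and a CYC1 terminator. According to the catalogue, the MBP is a C-terminal fusion supplied by the backbone and joined through a cleavable thrombin site. The thrombin site is not separately annotated, but it would fall in the short gap between the two coding regions. MBP typically aids solubility and allows amylose affinity purification, and thrombin cleavage would allow the tag to be removed from ORF7b. The stated purpose is expression of ORF7b in yeast. The depositor cautions that its own sequencing QC may not cover the whole plasmid.
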