Addgene plasmid #149053: pGBW-m4046234
Purpose: Yeast Expression plasmid for SARS-CoV-2 ORF7b
Depositing lab: Ginkgo Bioworks & Benjie Chen. Depositing organization: Ginkgo Bioworks.
Backbone
  Vector backbone: AmpR; 2u URA3
  Backbone size w/o insert (bp): 4078
  Vector type: Yeast Expression
  Selectable markers: URA3
Growth in bacteria
  Bacterial resistance: Ampicillin, 100 μg/mL
  Growth temperature: 37°C
  Growth strain: DH5alpha
  Copy number: High Copy
Gene/Insert
  Gene/Insert name: SARS-CoV-2 ORF7b
  Species: Severe acute respiratory syndrome coronavirus 2
  Insert size (bp): 125
  Mutation: wt
  Entrez Gene: ORF7b (a.k.a. GU280_gp08)
  Promoter: pTEF1
  Tag / fusion protein: Cleavable thrombin;MBP (C terminal on backbone)
  Cloning method: Unknown
Resource information
  A portion of this plasmid was derived from a plasmid made by: GinkgoBioworks
Depositor comments: NCBI Reference Sequence: YP_009725318.1. Created by gene synthesis with Not1 site. NGS used for QC was performed by Ginkgo and may not fully cover the entire plasmid.
How to cite: pGBW-m4046234 was a gift from Ginkgo Bioworks & Benjie Chen (Addgene plasmid # 149053 ; http://n2t.net/addgene:149053 ; RRID:Addgene_149053)
